>Addgene plasmid #27320 | pENTR5'_ubi | addgene full sequence | sequence record 274458 | Addgene NGS Result
TAACAAAGCAGTAGGCTTAAATAAACCTAATTTTTATAGGCTGTTCTCTACAACCCTCAAACAGTGATTA
GTTTTGTACTTATAAACTTGCCCTTTCATTCATATTTCAAGAAAATTGGTTCAGAAGATCTGGATATTCT
AGCAGTTGTTCAAGCTCATGGAGGGATCAGTGACCTGATTCCACAATGACTAGGCCTAATCCAGAAATTA
GATGACTGTCAACATAAAAAGGCACAGCACTCACTAGCTGCCCTATATATTTTATTATATTTTACATATA
TTATTTTATTTATTTAGCTCTGAGTGCTGTACTTTCTGGTTAAAGAAAACTGCTTACAACAGCTAACCTG
TACTACCTCAGGCTCAGGGAATTTGGAACAGGTTTGTCTGGTTTGTTTCTTTAACCATGCATGCTTGTTT
TCAACTATGGCAACACAGTCACATGGGACATTACAGAAATGATTTGTCGATGACATGCGACTTTTCTTTA
ATAAAGCGCAAAGATCCCAAAAAGCAAACTTTTAACAAAAATCATATAATTATATTTTCAATCCAGCTTT
GTAGCAACTTTGTGCTGCTGTTCACTCAGCAACAGATAGTCAGTATAAGGTCAGTGTGTCTCAAAGCAGT
GCCATCTGTTTCACACATTGCGTTCTATATATAAGTGTGCTGGTTGACACGACACTGTATAAGGCCTAGG
CTAAAACACAAACAATGTAGAATGACACTGTGTTTTTTTTGTAAACAAATGTTGTTTTTGGTTAAACATC
TTTGTGAAAACATCCTCCTGTCATGTATTTGCTATATTCAAATGTTAAACCCGTGCAGAATAGAACATAT
ACAAAAAAAAACAACACAACACATTTTTAAACATTATTAAATATCAAGTATTGCTGGCAGTTCTGTTTCT
GTTTTACAGTACCCTTTGCCACAGTTCTCCGCTTTTCCTGGTCCAGATTCCACAAGTCTGATTCACCAAT
AGCAAAGCGAATAAACAACCAAAGCAGCCAATCACTGCTTGTAGACTGTCCTGCGAGACCGGCCCATTCC
AGCACATTCTGGAAACTTCCTTTATATGATAATTATAAATACATTTAAATTATTGATACAAAACATGTAA
TTCCTAGAACATAACCATAGCAATCATTAGTTTTCAGGGTAATTATGTATTTTTAGGATTTGACTGCGGA
AAGATCTGGTCATGTGACGTCTCATGAACGTCACGGCCCTGGGTTTCTATAAATACAGTAGGACTCTCGA
CCATCGGCAGATTTTTCGAAGAAGAAGATCAGTTTCAGGAGCCGTACTGTTCCGTTTCAACGCAAATATT
AACGGTAAGAGCGAATTTCCTAGTTTGTTTTCATGCCATTCTTTAAAACCATAGCGTATTACTTTAATTA
TAGTAAACTTTCGCTTTCTTTATTACAAGAGACGTTTTGTGTTGATTCTCCGCGGACATTTTCGGTCAGA
CAATCAGAAAATGACCGCGGAGGACCAGTAACTTGCATTACACGTAAGTTAAATCTTCGTGTATTAAAAT
GGTTAGGTTGTTAACGTCAAATAGGTTACCGTGTTTGCGTGTGATCAGGTTGGTTTTGTTAGATTTTTGT
CAGTATTTTTAATTTATTTGTTTTAGTTTATTTATTTTTTTTGCTGAATCATAGTTTGTGAACAAAGAAC
CCGGATGTTACATACAGTACAGCCGCCATGTTACAGAGAGTTATAACTTAATCATTTTAAAAATAATTTT
GCCTTACTTTTAGTTTGTCATGTTGAGAAATGAGGAAATGTTAAAATGAGGAAATATCCAATTAATTTAA
TATATCAAAATAATCCATGATTACAATGCACTGAACTGGAGAAAATTAAGATGTTTTCTAGTGTCATGAA
ACAAATGTAAGAGATGTACATTGTAGATGTTTTATGTCAAGAATTGGCTAGTTGATGCAGCATACTGGCG
ATACTCAGTTGTAATAACAGTAACGTTACATGTTAATAGACTACTGAGTATGCTGTTCTGTCTATGTATG
CTCTGTAAGCTACGAGAAGGACTTTTTTAAACAGTAAAGGGTGCAATATTTTTACAAATTGAATTAAATA
AAGGCTGTCTATTAAGTAATATGCTTGATATTTTTCTTACTTGATCGGAAATAAGAAAAAATATAAACGT
TGTTGCTCTAAAAATCCTAGTTCAGTTTAGCCAACCACAAATACCTTTTTGTTCCTCCAACAGTTTTTTT
TTCTTCTCTATAATATTTGGCAGTCTATAGTACTCCAAATGTTTCCCCACAGTCTAACTAATTGGTACAG
CCAAAATCATGACACTTATTGCAATAATAATTTTGGTTCATTGGCATTGTTGATAGCCTGTGCCACTAAT
ATGGTCGATTGATCATGCTTCAGGAAGAAAACTATATTGTTTGATGTAAGATTATTAAATCTTCACCTGC
TTCCATTACAAACTATTCCCATCTTATTGAATTCTGGTATGTCTTAAAGGATTAGTTCACTTCCCAAATC
AAAATTTACTTAGCCTTTTTTCATCCATGATCCCTTTTTTTCATCATTAATGAAGAAATTGTTTTTGAAA
AAGTTTCAAGATTTTTTTCTCTATATTGTGGAGCTTGTTAGTTTAAAATTCCAAAATGCAATATGTGGCT
TCAAATGGTTCTAAATGATCCCAGTCAAGGAATAACAGTCTTATCTAATGAAACCATTAGACCTTTAAAA
ATAAAAAAAATAAAAGTATTTATTTTTAAATGACTGAGTGATTAAGTTGAATTTCAGCGTTTCCTTACTG
TGTAGAAGTCCTTCCTTACTGGCCCCACCCTTTGGTTCTCTGCCAATCTGCTACCTAATGTAATGTTGTG
GAACATTATTATTCTTTATTTCTTAATTTTTTATTTTTTATTTTAAAACAATGTAAACTGCACAGATGTG
CAGTTTGTTTAAAATGGCCAATGCTTTGGAAATGCATGACATAATTAGATTTCATGATGCACAAAGCCAA
ATCTCAGAGCTTGTGCAAAATGAGCTATCATTTCACTAGGTAAGACCCTAAATTTTCATATAGGATCATT
TGGACAATTTTGCTGCAGGTAAAATGCATTCTATAGTCCACTGTCAGCCATTGTTTTGGATAGTATTTAT
TTTTCTCTACAAGTATAGTCAATAGTTTTCTATTATTTTAAAGGTTTGTAACATTTAAGGGTGACCAAAT
GCAAAGTAAAATTTCATTTTCGGGTGAACTATCTCGTTTAACATGGGAGAAGTGCAAAACATACATTATT
GGCTAGAACATTGTAGTATTTTTTAAATGGAAATGTGTGATTGCTAATCTTACTTTGAATTTGTTTACAG
GGATCCTTTAAGGGCGAATTCGACCCAAGTTTGTACAAAAAAGTTGAACGAGAAACGTAAAATGATATAA
ATATCAATATATTAAATTAGATTTTGCATAAAAAACAGACTACATAATACTGTAAAACACAACATATGCA
GTCACTATGAACCAACTACTTAGATGGTATTAGTGACCTGTAGAATTAATTCGAGCTCTAGAGCTGCAGG
GCGGCCGCGATATCCCCTATAGTGAGTCGTATTACATGGTCATAGCTGTTTCCTGGCAGCTCTGGCCCGT
GTCTCAAAATCTCTGATGTTACATTGCACAAGATAAAAATATATCATCATGAACAATAAAACTGTCTGCT
TACATAAACAGTAATACAAGGGGTGTTATGAGCCATATTCAACGGGAAACGTCGAGGCCGCGATTAAATT
CCAACATGGATGCTGATTTATATGGGTATAAATGGGCTCGCGATAATGTCGGGCAATCAGGTGCGACAAT
CTATCGCTTGTATGGGAAGCCCGATGCGCCAGAGTTGTTTCTGAAACATGGCAAAGGTAGCGTTGCCAAT
GATGTTACAGATGAGATGGTCAGACTAAACTGGCTGACGGAATTTATGCCTCTTCCGACCATCAAGCATT
TTATCCGTACTCCTGATGATGCATGGTTACTCACCACTGCGATCCCCGGAAAAACAGCATTCCAGGTATT
AGAAGAATATCCTGATTCAGGTGAAAATATTGTTGATGCGCTGGCAGTGTTCCTGCGCCGGTTGCATTCG
ATTCCTGTTTGTAATTGTCCTTTTAACAGCGATCGCGTATTTCGTCTCGCTCAGGCGCAATCACGAATGA
ATAACGGTTTGGTTGATGCGAGTGATTTTGATGACGAGCGTAATGGCTGGCCTGTTGAACAAGTCTGGAA
AGAAATGCATAAACTTTTGCCATTCTCACCGGATTCAGTCGTCACTCATGGTGATTTCTCACTTGATAAC
CTTATTTTTGACGAGGGGAAATTAATAGGTTGTATTGATGTTGGACGAGTCGGAATCGCAGACCGATACC
AGGATCTTGCCATCCTATGGAACTGCCTCGGTGAGTTTTCTCCTTCATTACAGAAACGGCTTTTTCAAAA
ATATGGTATTGATAATCCTGATATGAATAAATTGCAGTTTCATTTGATGCTCGATGAGTTTTTCTAATCA
GAATTGGTTAATTGGTTGTAACACTGGCAGAGCATTACGCTGACTTGACGGGACGGCGCAAGCTCATGAC
CAAAATCCCTTAACGTGAGTTACGCGTCGTTCCACTGAGCGTCAGACCCCGTAGAAAAGATCAAAGGATC
TTCTTGAGATCCTTTTTTTCTGCGCGTAATCTGCTGCTTGCAAACAAAAAAACCACCGCTACCAGCGGTG
GTTTGTTTGCCGGATCAAGAGCTACCAACTCTTTTTCCGAAGGTAACTGGCTTCAGCAGAGCGCAGATAC
CAAATACTGTTCTTCTAGTGTAGCCGTAGTTAGGCCACCACTTCAAGAACTCTGTAGCACCGCCTACATA
CCTCGCTCTGCTAATCCTGTTACCAGTGGCTGCTGCCAGTGGCGATAAGTCGTGTCTTACCGGGTTGGAC
TCAAGACGATAGTTACCGGATAAGGCGCAGCGGTCGGGCTGAACGGGGGGTTCGTGCACACAGCCCAGCT
TGGAGCGAACGACCTACACCGAACTGAGATACCTACAGCGTGAGCTATGAGAAAGCGCCACGCTTCCCGA
AGGGAGAAAGGCGGACAGGTATCCGGTAAGCGGCAGGGTCGGAACAGGAGAGCGCACGAGGGAGCTTCCA
GGGGGAAACGCCTGGTATCTTTATAGTCCTGTCGGGTTTCGCCACCTCTGACTTGAGCGTCGATTTTTGT
GATGCTCGTCAGGGGGGCGGAGCCTATGGAAAAACGCCAGCAACGCGGCCTTTTTACGGTTCCTGGCCTT
TTGCTGGCCTTTTGCTCACATGTTCTTTCCTGCGTTATCCCCTGATTCTGTGGATAACCGTATTACCGCC
TTTGAGTGAGCTGATACCGCTCGCCGCAGCCGAACGACCGAGCGCAGCGAGTCAGTGAGCGAGGAAGCGG
AAGAGCGCCCAATACGCAAACCGCCTCTCCCCGCGCGTTGGCCGATTCATTAATGCAGCTGGCACGACAG
GTTTCCCGACTGGAAAGCGGGCAGTGAGCGCAACGCAATTAATACGCGTACCGCTAGCCAGGAAGAGTTT
GTAGAAACGCAAAAAGGCCATCCGTCAGGATGGCCTTCTGCTTAGTTTGATGCCTGGCAGTTTATGGCGG
GCGTCCTGCCCGCCACCCTCCGGGCCGTTGCTTCACAACGTTCAAATCCGCTCCCGGCGGATTTGTCCTA
CTCAGGAGAGCGTTCACCGACAAACAACAGATAAAACGAAAGGCCCAGTCTTCCGACTGAGCCTTTCGTT
TTATTTGATGCCTGGCAGTTCCCTACTCTCGCGTTAACGCTAGCATGGATGTTTTCCCAGTCACGACGTT
GTAAAACGACGGCCAGTCTTAAGCTCGGGCCCGAGTTAACGCTACCATGGAGCTCCAAATAATGATTTTA
TTTTGACTGATAGTGACCTGTTCGTTGCAACAAATTGATAAGCAATGCTTTTTTATAATGCCAACTTTGT
ATAGAAAAGTTGGCTCCGAATTCGCCCTTAAAACTCGAGACCAGCAAAGTTCTAGAATTTGTCGAAACAT
TTATGTTATATATTTCCTGAAAAAAATTCTGAGTAAGTTCTTAAGTGTTATTGCCAGCAACATAAACAAC
AGACGGCAAAATGAATAAATGA
Features (pLannotate 1.2.2; 11 found; start..end, strand, type, name):
   2897..2920    -  misc_feature   CEN4 (fragment): S. cerevisiae CEN4 centromere
   3386..3509    +  protein_bind   attR1: mutant version of attR; recombination site for the Gateway® LR reaction LR Clonase™
   3586..3604    -  promoter       T7 promoter: promoter for bacteriophage T7 RNA polymerase
   3738..4547    +  CDS            KanR: aminoglycoside phosphotransferase; aph(3')-Ia; confers resistance to kanamycin in bacteria or G418 (Geneticin®) in eukaryotes
   4694..5282    +  rep_origin     ori: high-copy-number ColE1/pMB1/pBR322/pUC origin of replication
   5465..5557    +  CDS            lacI (fragment): lac repressor; lacI; The lac repressor binds to the lac operator to inhibit transcription in E. coli. This inhibition can be relieved by adding lactose or isopropyl-β-D-thiogalactopyranoside (IPTG).
   5612..5639    -  terminator     rrnB T2 terminator: transcription terminator T2 from the E. coli rrnB gene
   5771..5814    +  terminator     rrnB T1 terminator: Escherichia coli rrnB; transcription terminator T1 from the E. coli rrnB gene
   5861..5897    -  CDS            lacZα (fragment): LacZα fragment of β-galactosidase; lacZ fragment
   5936..6021    +  protein_bind   attL1 (fragment): mutant version of attL; recombination site for the Gateway® LR reaction LR Clonase™
   6012..6032    +  protein_bind   attB4: mutant version of attB; core recombination site for the Gateway® BP reaction BP Clonase™
