[The description below was written by a language model from this plasmid's Addgene catalogue record and pLannotate feature annotations shown in this document.]
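Description:
pENTR5'_ubi is a MultiSite Gateway 5' entry clone built on the Invitrogen pENTR5' TOPO backbone. It carries a roughly 3.5 kb fragment of the zebrafish (Danio rerio) ubiquitin (ubb/ubi) promoter region. It is a bacterial cloning intermediate rather than an expression vector. It replicates in E. coli at high copy from a ColE1/pUC-type origin and is selected with kanamycin through an aph(3')-Ia resistance gene. The sequenced record is about 6.2 kb, which matches the stated backbone plus insert.

The promoter fragment sits between attL4 and attR1 recombination sites, with XhoI and BamHI sites retained at the 5' and 3' junctions. In an LR Clonase reaction, these sites let it be combined with a middle entry clone (attL1/attL2), a 3' entry clone and a destination vector. The ubi promoter then ends up directly upstream of a chosen coding sequence. The automated annotation clearly identifies attR1. The upstream site is called as a partial "attL1" overlapping an attB4 core, which is most simply read as the attL4 site described in the catalogue entry. rrnB T1 and T2 terminators lie upstream of the cassette and shield it from read-through transcription from the backbone. A T7 promoter lies just past attR1, and M13 primer sites are listed for sequencing. The promoter insert itself is not annotated. The short CEN4, lacI and lacZα fragment hits are probably incidental matches rather than functional elements.

According to the associated publication, the plasmid is used to assemble zebrafish transgenes with ubiquitous expression, including constructs for Cre-based recombination.
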