Addgene plasmid #27320: pENTR5'_ubi
Purpose: Gateway entry vector containing 3.5 kb ubi promoter fragment, with L4 and R1 sequences for MultiSite Gateway cloning
Depositing lab: Leonard Zon. Depositing organization: Boston Children's Hospital. Publication: Ubiquitous transgene expression and Cre-based recombination driven by the ubiquitin promoter in zebrafish. Mosimann C, Kaufman CK, Li P, Pugach EK, Tamplin OJ, Zon LI. Development. 2011 Jan . 138(1):169-77. 10.1242/dev.059345 PubMed 21138979.
Backbone
  Vector backbone: pENTR5' TOPO
  Backbone manufacturer: Invitrogen
  Backbone size w/o insert (bp): 2692
  Vector type: Multisite Gateway 5' entry vector
Growth in bacteria
  Bacterial resistance: Kanamycin, 50 μg/mL
  Growth temperature: 37°C
  Growth strain: DH5alpha
  Copy number: High Copy
Gene/Insert
  Gene/Insert name: zebrafish ubiquitin promoter (alt names: ubi; pCM206)
  Species: D. rerio (zebrafish)
  Insert size (bp): 3483
  Entrez Gene: ubb (a.k.a. Ubi-p63E, im:6892314, si:ch211-202a12.3, ubc, zUBC, zgc:172187)
  Cloning method: Gateway Cloning; 5′ cloning site attL4 / XhoI (not destroyed); 3′ cloning site attR1 / BamHI (not destroyed)
  Sequencing primers: 5′ M13 forward; 3′ M13 reverse
Terms and licenses: Academic/Nonprofit Terms; Industry Terms: Not Available to Industry
How to cite: pENTR5'_ubi was a gift from Leonard Zon (Addgene plasmid # 27320 ; http://n2t.net/addgene:27320 ; RRID:Addgene_27320)
