>Addgene plasmid #27320 | pENTR5'_ubi | addgene partial sequence | sequence record 33433 | 27320 with M13-F20 (5' TGTAAAACGACGGCCAGT 3')
TAATGATTTTATTTTGACTGATAGTGACCTGTTCGTTGCAACAAATTGATAAGCAATGCTTTTTTATAAT
GCCAACTTTGTATAGAAAAGTTGGCTCCGAATTCGCCCTTAAAACTCGAGACCAGCAAAGTTCTAGAATT
TGTCGAAACATTTATGTTATATATTTCCTGAAAAAAATTCTGAGTAAGTTCTTAAGTGTTATTGCCAGCA
ACATAAACAACAGACGGCAAAATGAATAAATGATAACAAAGCAGTAGGCTTAAATAAACCTAATTTTTAT
AGGCTGTTCTCTACAACCCTCAAACAGTGATTAGTTTTGTACTTATAAACTTGCCCTTTCATTCATATTT
CAAGAAAATTGGTTCAGAAGATCTGGATATTCTAGCAGTTGTTCAAGCTCATGGAGGGATCAGTGACCTG
ATTCCACAATGACTAGGCCTAATCCAGAAATTAGATGACTGTCAACATAAAAAGGCACAGCACTCACTAG
CTGCCCTATATATTTTATTATATTTTACATATATTATTTTATTTATTTAGCTCTGAGTGCTGTACTTTCT
GGTTAAAGAAAACTGCTTACAACAGCTAACCTGTACTACCTCAGGCTCAGGGAATTTGGAACAGGTTTGT
CTGGTTTGTTTCTTTAACCATGCATGCTTGTTTTCAACTATGGCAACACAGTCACATGGGACATTACAGA
AATGATTTGTCGATGACATGCGACTTTTCTTTAATAAAGCGCAAAGATCCCAAAAAGCAAACTTTTAACA
AAAATCATATAATTATATTTTCAATCCAGCTTTGTAGCAACTTTGTGCTGCTGTTCACTCAGCAACAGAT
AGTCAGTATAAGGTCAGTGTGTCTCAAAGCAGTGCCATCTGTTTCACACATTGCGTTCTATATATAAGTG
TGCTGGTTGACACGACACTGTATAAGGCCTAGGCTAAA
