>Addgene plasmid #27320 | pENTR5'_ubi | addgene partial sequence | sequence record 112091 | M13-F20 5'-TGTAAAACGACGGCCAGT-3'
CAATAATGATTTTATTTTGACTGATAGTGACCTGTTCGTTGCAACAAATTGATAAGCAATGCTTTTTTAT
AATGCCAACTTTGTATAGAAAAGTTGGCTCCGAATTCGCCCTTAAAACTCGAGACCAGCAAAGTTCTAGA
ATTTGTCGAAACATTTATGTTATATATTTCCTGAAAAAAATTCTGAGTAAGTTCTTAAGTGTTATTGCCA
GCAACATAAACAACAGACGGCAAAATGAATAAATGATAACAAAGCAGTAGGCTTAAATAAACCTAATTTT
TATAGGCTGTTCTCTACAACCCTCAAACAGTGATTAGTTTTGTACTTATAAACTTGCCCTTTCATTCATA
TTTCAAGAAAATTGGTTCAGAAGATCTGGATATTCTAGCAGTTGTTCAAGCTCATGGAGGGATCAGTGAC
CTGATTCCACAATGACTAGGCCTAATCCAGAAATTAGATGACTGTCAACATAAAAAGGCACAGCACTCAC
TAGCTGCCCTATATATTTTATTATATTTTACATATATTATTTTATTTATTTAGCTCTGAGTGCTGTACTT
TCTGGTTAAAGAAAACTGCTTACAACAGCTAACCTGTACTACCTCAGGCTCAGGGAATTTGGAACAGGTT
TGTCTGGTTTGTTTCTTTAACCATGCATGCTTGTTTTCAACTATGGCAACACAGTCACATGGGACATTAC
AGAAATGATTTGTCGATGACATGCGACTTTTCTTTAATAAAGCGCAAAGATCCCAAAAAGCAAACTTTTA
ACAAAAATCATATAATTATATTTTCAATCCAGCTTTGTAGCAACTTTGTGCTGCTGTTCA
